>Addgene plasmid #159836 | pSEM323 - array co-injection fragment mosTI Pmlc-2_GFP | addgene full sequence | sequence record 317867 | Addgene NGS Result
GTAAAACGACGGCCAGTCATGCATAATCCGCACGCATCTGGAATAAGGAAGTGCCATTCCGCCTGACCTC
CACGTGAATAGGATGTGTCTGGTTTTCAGGCTTTCCCTATCCAAAACGCTCGTTCGAGTGTTTCAGTTCG
GTATGTCGAGGCGTTACCGGACGGAAAATATTTAAAATAAAATCCTCGTCATTTCAGATCCTAACGAGAA
GCGTGACCATATGGTTCTCTTAGAGTTTGTAACCGCCGCTGGCATAACACACGGTATGGATGAGCTGTAC
AAATCACGAAGAAGAAAGGCTAACCCTACTAAATTGTCGGAGAACGCAAAAAAGTTGGCGAAAGAAGTTG
AGAACTAGTCTGTTCGTTGTTCCAATAAATTGTTATTGTTCCCTATTTGGCTAGCATAACTTCGTATAGC
ATACATTATACGAAGTTATAGGCTAGGTGGAGGCTCAGTGATGATAAGTCTGCGATGGTGGATGCATGTG
TCATGGTCATAGCTGTTTCCTGTGTGAAATTGTTATCCGCTCAGAGGGCACAATCCTATTCCGCGCTATC
CGACAATCTCCAAGACATTAGGTGGAGTTCAGTTCGGCGTATGGCATATGTCGCTGGAAAGAACATGTGA
GCAAAAGGCCAGCAAAAGGCCAGGAACCGTAAAAAGGCCGCGTTGCTGGCGTTTTTCCATAGGCTCCGCC
CCCCTGACGAGCATCACAAAAATCGACGCTCAAGTCAGAGGTGGCGAAACCCGACAGGACTATAAAGATA
CCAGGCGTTTCCCCCTGGAAGCTCCCTCGTGCGCTCTCCTGTTCCGACCCTGCCGCTTACCGGATACCTG
TCCGCCTTTCTCCCTTCGGGAAGCGTGGCGCTTTCTCATAGCTCACGCTGTAGGTATCTCAGTTCGGTGT
AGGTCGTTCGCTCCAAGCTGGGCTGTGTGCACGAACCCCCCGTTCAGCCCGACCGCTGCGCCTTATCCGG
TAACTATCGTCTTGAGTCCAACCCGGTAAGACACGACTTATCGCCACTGGCAGCAGCCACTGGTAACAGG
ATTAGCAGAGCGAGGTATGTAGGCGGTGCTACAGAGTTCTTGAAGTGGTGGCCTAACTACGGCTACACTA
GAAGAACAGTATTTGGTATCTGCGCTCTGCTGAAGCCAGTTACCTTCGGAAAAAGAGTTGGTAGCTCTTG
ATCCGGCAAACAAACCACCGCTGGTAGCGGTGGTTTTTTTGTTTGCAAGCAGCAGATTACGCGCAGAAAA
AAAGGATCTCAAGAAGATCCTTTGATCTTTTCTACGGGGTCTGACGCTCTATTCAACAAAGCCGCCGTCC
CGTCAAGTCAGCGTAAATGGGTAGGGGGCTTCAAATCGTCCTCGTGATACCAATTCGGAGCCTGCTTTTT
TGTACAAACTTGTTGATAATGGCAATTCAAGGATCTTCACCTAGATCCTTTTAAATTAAAAATGAAGTTT
TAAATCAATCTAAAGTATATATGAGTAAACTTGGTCTGACAGTTACCAATGCTTAATCAGTGAGGCACCT
ATCTCAGCGATCTGTCTATTTCGTTCATCCATAGTTGCCTGACTCCCCGTCGTGTAGATAACTACGATAC
GGGAGGGCTTACCATCTGGCCCCAGTGCTGCAATGATACCGCGAGAGCCACGCTCACCGGCTCCAGATTT
ATCAGCAATAAACCAGCCAGCCGGAAGGGCCGAGCGCAGAAGTGGTCCTGCAACTTTATCCGCCTCCATC
CAGTCTATTAATTGTTGCCGGGAAGCTAGAGTAAGTAGTTCGCCAGTTAATAGTTTGCGCAACGTTGTTG
CCATTGCTACAGGCATCGTGGTGTCACGCTCGTCGTTTGGTATGGCTTCATTCAGCTCCGGTTCCCAACG
ATCAAGGCGAGTTACATGATCCCCCATGTTGTGCAAAAAAGCGGTTAGCTCCTTCGGTCCTCCGATCGTT
GTCAGAAGTAAGTTGGCCGCAGTGTTATCACTCATGGTTATGGCAGCACTGCATAATTCTCTTACTGTCA
TGCCATCCGTAAGATGCTTTTCTGTGACTGGTGAGTACTCAACCAAGTCATTCTGAGAATAGTGTATGCG
GCGACCGAGTTGCTCTTGCCCGGCGTCAATACGGGATAATACCGCGCCACATAGCAGAACTTTAAAAGTG
CTCATCATTGGAAAACGTTCTTCGGGGCGAAAACTCTCAAGGATCTTACCGCTGTTGAGATCCAGTTCGA
TGTAACCCACTCGTGCACCCAACTGATCTTCAGCATCTTTTACTTTCACCAGCGTTTCTGGGTGAGCAAA
AACAGGAAGGCAAAATGCCGCAAAAAAGGGAATAAGGGCGACACGGAAATGTTGAATACTCATACTCTTC
CTTTTTCAATATTATTGAAGCATTTATCAGGGTTATTGTCTCATGAGCGGATACATATTTGAATGTATTT
AGAAAAATAAACAAATAGGGGTTCCGCGCACATTTCCCCGAAAAGTGCCAGATACCTGAAACAAAACCCA
TCGTACGGCCAAGGAAGTCTCCAATAACTGTGATCCACCACAAGCGCCAGGGTTTTCCCAGTCACGACGT
T
Features (pLannotate 1.2.2; 9 found; start..end, strand, type, name):
    197..283     +  CDS            10B (fragment): 10B is a fluorescent protein published in 1996, derived from Aequorea victoria.
    284..355     +  CDS            egl-13 (fragment): EGL13_CAEEL - Also known as cog-2 From Caenorhabditis elegans.
    406..439     +  protein_bind   loxP: Cre-mediated recombination occurs in the 8-bp core sequence (GCATACAT). Cre recombinase
    518..533     -  protein_bind   lac operator (fragment): The lac repressor binds to the lac operator to inhibit transcription in E. coli. This inhibition can be relieved by adding lactose or isopropyl-β-D-thiogalactopyranoside (IPTG). lac repressor encoded by lacI
    684..1272    -  rep_origin     ori: high-copy-number ColE1/pMB1/pBR322/pUC origin of replication
   1389..1413    -  protein_bind   attB1: mutant version of attB; recombination site for the Gateway® BP reaction BP Clonase™
   1513..2373    -  CDS            AmpR: β-lactamase; bla; confers resistance to ampicillin, carbenicillin, and related antibiotics
   2374..2478    -  promoter       AmpR promoter: bla
   2565..17      -  CDS            lacZα (fragment) (across the origin): LacZα fragment of β-galactosidase; lacZ fragment
