[The description below was written by a language model from this plasmid's Addgene catalogue record and pLannotate feature annotations shown in this document.]
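Description:
pSEM323 is a small (about 2.6 kb) high-copy *E. coli* plasmid built on the pTwist Amp High Copy backbone and catalogued as a worm expression vector for *C. elegans*. It is propagated through a ColE1/pUC-type origin and selected with ampicillin via the β-lactamase gene and its native promoter. The remaining backbone annotations (short lac operator and lacZα fragments, and an attB1 Gateway site) are vestigial vector elements and not part of the functional payload.

The insert is described as an array co-injection fragment for MosTI (modular safe-harbor transgene insertion), a system for targeted single-copy or extrachromosomal-array integration at defined genomic landing sites. According to the record, this version uses a split Pmlc-2::GFP selection. In such a scheme the plasmid supplies only part of a fluorescent marker, so a functional reporter should be reconstituted only after correct repair at the landing site, and insertion events can be recognised by GFP fluorescence. The feature table fits this. It detects only a short fragment of an *Aequorea victoria* GFP-derived coding sequence, followed directly by a short fragment matching *C. elegans* egl-13, and then a loxP site. The egl-13 fragment is probably a nuclear localisation signal fused to the GFP end, although the record does not say so. The loxP site could allow Cre-mediated recombination after integration. No mlc-2 promoter is annotated, and the record does not state whether the promoter or the remaining GFP sequence lies elsewhere in the insert or in the landing site. As the name indicates, the plasmid is meant to be co-injected with other DNAs so that an array can be integrated.
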