Addgene plasmid #159836: pSEM323 - array co-injection fragment mosTI Pmlc-2_GFP
Purpose: Single copy or array insertion by MosTI using split Pmlc-2 GFP selection
Depositing lab: Christian Froekjaer-Jensen. Depositing organization: King Abdullah University of Science and Technology (KAUST). Publication: Modular safe-harbor transgene insertion (MosTI) for targeted single-copy and extrachromosomal array integration in C. elegans. El Mouridi S, Alkhaldi F, Frokjaer-Jensen C. G3 (Bethesda). 2022 Jul 28. pii: 6651068. doi: 10.1093/g3journal/jkac184. PubMed 35900171.
Backbone
  Vector backbone: pTwist+Amp+High+Copy
  Vector type: Worm Expression
Growth in bacteria
  Bacterial resistance: Ampicillin, 100 μg/mL
  Growth temperature: 37°C
  Growth strain: DH5alpha
  Copy number: High Copy
Gene/Insert
  Gene/Insert name: array co-injection fragment mosTI Pmlc-2_GFP
  Species: C. elegans (nematode)
  Mutation: Not applicable
  Cloning method: Unknown
Terms and licenses: Academic/Nonprofit Terms; Industry Terms: Not Available to Industry
Depositor comments: See www.wormbuilder.org for more information. Please visit https://www.biorxiv.org/content/10.1101/2022.04.19.488726v3 for bioRxiv preprint.
How to cite: pSEM323 - array co-injection fragment mosTI Pmlc-2_GFP was a gift from Christian Froekjaer-Jensen (Addgene plasmid # 159836 ; http://n2t.net/addgene:159836 ; RRID:Addgene_159836)
